Addgene plasmid #229304: pXTK067 [Con-Pro_murB-Xantho_PartType8]
Purpose: XanthoMoClo Golden Gate Part Plasmid for cloning, contains Constitutive-Promoter_murB-Xantho_PartType8
Depositing lab: Michael Springer. Depositing organization: Harvard Medical School. Publication: XanthoMoClo horizontal line A Robust Modular Cloning Genetic Toolkit for the Genera Xanthobacter and Roseixanthobacter. Soltysiak MPM, Ory ALH, Lee AD, Christophersen CE, Jalihal AP, Springer M. ACS Synth Biol. 2025 Apr 18;14(4):1173-1190. doi: 10.1021/acssynbio.4c00806. Epub 2025 Mar 13. PubMed 40080684.
Backbone
  Vector backbone: pXTK
  Vector type: Bacterial Expression
Growth in bacteria
  Bacterial resistance: Ampicillin, 100 μg/mL
  Growth temperature: 37°C
  Growth strain: DH5alpha
  Copy number: Low Copy
Gene/Insert
  Gene/Insert name: murB Promoter (Xanthobacter flavus GJ10) (alt name: Constitutive-Promoter_murB-Xantho_PartType8)
  Species: Xanthobacter flavus GJ10
  Cloning method: Restriction Enzyme; 5′ cloning site unknown (unknown if destroyed)
Terms and licenses: Academic/Nonprofit Terms; Industry Terms: Not Available to Industry
How to cite: pXTK067 [Con-Pro_murB-Xantho_PartType8] was a gift from Michael Springer (Addgene plasmid # 229304 ; http://n2t.net/addgene:229304 ; RRID:Addgene_229304)
