[The description below was written by a language model from this plasmid's Addgene catalogue record and pLannotate feature annotations shown in this document.]
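Description:
pXTK067 [Con-Pro_murB-Xantho_PartType8] is a small Golden Gate part plasmid from the XanthoMoClo modular cloning toolkit, which was built for genetic engineering of the genera Xanthobacter and Roseixanthobacter. It is built on the pXTK backbone and is catalogued as a bacterial expression vector, although its role is that of a storage and donor plasmid for a single standardized part rather than an expression construct in its own right. The sequenced record is 1,886 nt, and the annotated features cover only the maintenance functions. These are a ColE1/pMB1/pUC-type origin of replication for propagation in E. coli, and a TEM-type beta-lactamase gene (bla) driven by its own AmpR promoter and followed by the bacteriophage fd central terminator, which together confer ampicillin resistance. The catalogue entry lists the plasmid as low copy, whereas the automated annotation labels the origin as a high-copy type. The record does not resolve this discrepancy.

The payload is the murB promoter from Xanthobacter flavus GJ10, which the record describes as a constitutive promoter and formats as a "Part Type 8" element in the toolkit's assembly scheme. The feature table does not annotate this insert. It presumably lies in one of the unannotated stretches, most likely the interval of roughly 270 nt between the origin and the AmpR promoter, but its exact coordinates are not given, nor are the flanking Type IIS restriction sites and overhangs. The record also does not explain what position or function Part Type 8 has in the assembly hierarchy. In Golden Gate workflows, part plasmids of this kind release their insert for ordered, one-pot assembly with other parts into larger constructs, and here the part supplies a native constitutive promoter.
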