Features (pLannotate 1.2.2; 4 found; start..end, strand, type, name):
      1..589     +  rep_origin     ori: high-copy-number ColE1/pMB1/pBR322/pUC origin of replication
    864..955     +  promoter       AmpR promoter: bla
    956..1813    +  CDS            bla: BLAT_ECOLX - Experimental evidence at protein level: Swiss-Prot protein existence level 1. TEM-type are the most prevalent beta-lactamases in enterobacteria; they hydrolyze the beta-lactam bond in susceptible beta-lactam antibiotics, thus conferring resistance to penicillins and cephalosporins. TEM-3 and TEM-4 are capable of hydrolyzing cefotaxime and ceftazidime. TEM-5 is capable of hydrolyzing ceftazidime. TEM-6 is capable of hydrolyzing ceftazidime and aztreonam. TEM-8/CAZ-2, TEM- 16/CAZ-7 and TEM-24/CAZ-6 are markedly active against ceftazidime. IRT- 4 shows resistance to beta-lactamase in
   1820..1859    +  terminator     fd terminator: central terminator from bacteriophage fd (Otsuka and Kunisawa, 1982)
>Addgene plasmid #229304 | pXTK067 [Con-Pro_murB-Xantho_PartType8] | addgene full sequence | sequence record 464694 | Addgene NGS Result
TTGAGATCCTTTTTTTCTGCGCGTAATCTGCTGCTTGCAAACAAAAAAACCACCGCTACCAGCGGTGGTT
TGTTTGCCGGATCAAGAGCTACCAACTCTTTTTCCGAAGGTAACTGGCTTCAGCAGAGCGCAGATACCAA
ATACTGTTCTTCTAGTGTAGCCGTAGTTAGGCCACCACTTCAAGAACTCTGTAGCACCGCCTACATACCT
CGCTCTGCTAATCCTGTTACCAGTGGCTGCTGCCAGTGGCGATAAGTCGTGTCTTACCGGGTTGGACTCA
AGACGATAGTTACCGGATAAGGCGCAGCGGTCGGGCTGAACGGGGGGTTCGTGCACACAGCCCAGCTTGG
AGCGAACGACCTACACCGAACTGAGATACCTACAGCGTGAGCTATGAGAAAGCGCCACGCTTCCCGAAGG
GAGAAAGGCGGACAGGTATCCGGTAAGCGGCAGGGTCGGAACAGGAGAGCGCACGAGGGAGCTTCCAGGG
GGAAACGCCTGGTATCTTTATAGTCCTGTCGGGTTTCGCCACCTCTGACTTGAGCGTCGATTTTTGTGAT
GCTCGTCAGGGGGGCGGAGCCTATGGAAAAACGCCAGCAACGCGAGTCGGTCTCTGCTGCTTCCTCGGCC
CAGCGTTACTTGGTGGTGGTGAGCTTGGTGTCGGGGGGGAGCGCGTCTTCGCTCATGGTGGGGCAGCTCC
AGGCGAACGGAGCCCCATGATGCCACGGCCGTGGCCGGTGGGGAAATCGCCCGGCTTGCCCTGTCGCCGC
ATGTGTGGGAGAGGCACGCCCGAAGGACCGGTGACACCCAATGTGAGACCAGAGTAGCCCGCCTAATGAG
CGGGCTTTTTTTTAATTCCCCTATTTGTTTATTTTTCTAAATACATTCAAATATGTATCCGCTCATGAGA
CAATAACCCTGATAAATGCTTCAATAATATTGAAAAAGGAAGAGTATGAGCATTCAGCATTTTCGTGTGG
CGCTGATTCCGTTTTTTGCGGCGTTTTGCCTGCCGGTGTTTGCGCATCCGGAAACCCTGGTGAAAGTGAA
AGATGCGGAAGATCAACTGGGTGCGCGCGTGGGCTATATTGAACTGGATCTGAACAGCGGCAAAATTCTG
GAATCTTTTCGTCCGGAAGAACGTTTTCCGATGATGAGCACCTTTAAAGTGCTGCTGTGCGGTGCGGTTC
TGAGCCGTGTGGATGCGGGCCAGGAACAACTGGGCCGTCGTATTCATTATAGCCAGAACGATCTGGTGGA
ATATAGCCCGGTGACCGAAAAACATCTGACCGATGGCATGACCGTGCGTGAACTGTGCAGCGCGGCGATT
ACCATGAGCGATAACACCGCGGCGAACCTGCTGCTGACGACCATTGGCGGTCCGAAAGAACTGACCGCGT
TTCTGCATAACATGGGCGATCATGTGACCCGTCTGGATCGTTGGGAACCGGAACTGAACGAAGCGATTCC
GAACGATGAACGTGATACCACCATGCCGGCAGCAATGGCGACCACCCTGCGTAAACTGCTGACGGGTGAG
CTGCTGACCCTGGCAAGCCGCCAGCAACTGATTGATTGGATGGAAGCGGATAAAGTGGCGGGTCCGCTGC
TGCGTAGCGCGCTGCCGGCTGGCTGGTTTATTGCGGATAAAAGCGGTGCGGGCGAACGTGGCAGCCGTGG
CATTATTGCGGCGCTGGGCCCGGATGGTAAACCGAGCCGTATTGTGGTGATTTATACCACCGGCAGCCAG
GCGACGATGGATGAACGTAACCGTCAGATTGCGGAAATTGGCGCGAGCCTGATTAAACATTGGTAAACCG
ATACAATTAAAGGCTCCTTTTGGAGCCTTTTTTTTTGGACGACCCTTGTCAGATCAAAGGATCTTC
